Addgene plasmid #212689: pCfB12715
Purpose: (Empty Backbone) integration vector for three gene cassette with integration site E3
Depositing lab: Irina Borodina. Depositing organization: Danmarks Tekniske Universitet. Publication: Combinatorial iterative method for metabolic engineering of Yarrowia lipolytica: application for betanin biosynthesis. Jiang W, Wang S, Avila P, Jorgensen TS, Yang Z, Borodina I. Metab Eng. 2024 Sep 9:S1096-7176(24)00110-1. doi: 10.1016/j.ymben.2024.09.003. PubMed 39260817.
Backbone
  Vector backbone: custom backbone
  Vector type: Yeast Expression
Growth in bacteria
  Bacterial resistance: Ampicillin, 100 μg/mL
  Growth temperature: 37°C
  Growth strain: DH5alpha
  Copy number: High Copy
Gene/Insert
  Gene/Insert name: None
Terms and licenses: Academic/Nonprofit Terms; Industry Terms: Not Available to Industry
How to cite: pCfB12715 was a gift from Irina Borodina (Addgene plasmid # 212689 ; http://n2t.net/addgene:212689 ; RRID:Addgene_212689)
