[The description below was written by a language model from this plasmid's Addgene catalogue record and pLannotate feature annotations shown in this document.]
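Description:
pCfB12715 is an empty yeast integration backbone of about 3.9 kb, built on a custom vector and designed to receive a three-gene expression cassette and direct it to a chromosomal integration site designated E3. The associated work concerns combinatorial, iterative metabolic engineering of Yarrowia lipolytica, so that yeast is presumably the intended host, although the catalogue fields list only "Yeast Expression" as the vector type. No insert is recorded.

In E. coli the plasmid is maintained through a high-copy ColE1/pUC-type origin and selected with ampicillin through the β-lactamase gene driven by its native bla promoter. The only other annotated elements are a superfolder GFP coding sequence followed by two bacterial terminators, rrnB T1 and the phage T7 early terminator T7Te. No promoter for the GFP was annotated. Bacterial terminators downstream of a fluorescent reporter in an empty cloning backbone are typical of a dropout or placeholder cassette that is replaced when the gene cassettes are assembled, allowing visual screening of colonies, but the record does not state this role explicitly.

The automated annotation leaves sizeable stretches unlabelled, notably the region between the origin and the GFP and the sequence after the terminators. These would be the likely location of the E3 homology arms and any assembly or linearisation sites, but none of them is identified in the record. No yeast selection marker, yeast origin of replication or yeast promoter or terminator was detected. This fits a design in which the expression parts are supplied during assembly and the construct is integrated into the genome rather than maintained episomally.
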