Features (pLannotate 1.2.2; 6 found; start..end, strand, type, name):
    241..1101    -  CDS            AmpR: β-lactamase; bla; confers resistance to ampicillin, carbenicillin, and related antibiotics
   1102..1206    -  promoter       AmpR promoter: bla
   1309..1897    +  rep_origin     ori: high-copy-number ColE1/pMB1/pBR322/pUC origin of replication
   2725..3438    +  CDS            superfolder GFP: GFP variant that folds robustly even when fused to poorly folded proteins (Pédelacq et al., 2006)
   3450..3521    +  terminator     rrnB T1 terminator: transcription terminator T1 from the E. coli rrnB gene
   3537..3564    +  terminator     T7Te terminator: phage T7 early transcription terminator
>Addgene plasmid #212689 | pCfB12715 | addgene full sequence | sequence record 424246 | Addgene NGS Result
GTACAGTACAGGCACAGTAAGGTGACACGTAGTAGAACAGTCAAACTAACACATCAGGCCCACCATCCAC
CTTACACGTACGGTACTTGTAGAAAAGCGCTTCGTTCAATTCAGGTTTTAGGCATTTCCTTCACGCGGCC
GCTGCGGATTATCAAAAAGGATCTTCACCTAGATCCTTTTAAATTAAAAATGAAGTTTTAAATAAATCTA
AAGTATATATGAGTAAACTTGGTCTGACAGTTACCAATGCTTAATCAGTGAGGCACCTATCTCAGCGATC
TGTCTATTTCGTTCATCCATAGTTGCCTGACTCCCCGTCGTGTAGATAACTACGATACGGGAGGGCTTAC
CATCTGGCCCCAGTGCTGCAATGATACCGCGGGACCCACGCTCACCGGCTCCAGATTTATCAGCAATAAA
CCAGCCAGCCGGAAGGGCCGAGCGCAGAAGTGGTCCTGCAACTTTATCCGCCTCCATCCAGTCTATTAAT
TGTTGCCGGGAAGCTAGAGTAAGTAGTTCGCCAGTTAATAGTTTGCGCAACGTTGTTGCCATTGCTACAG
GCATCGTGGTGTCACGCTCGTCGTTTGGTATGGCTTCATTCAGCTCCGGTTCCCAACGATCAAGGCGAGT
TACATGATCCCCCATGTTGTGCAAAAAAGCGGTTAGCTCCTTCGGTCCTCCGATCGTTGTCAGAAGTAAG
TTGGCCGCAGTGTTATCACTCATGGTTATGGCAGCACTGCATAATTCTCTTACTGTCATGCCATCCGTAA
GATGCTTTTCTGTGACTGGTGAGTACTCAACCAAGTCATTCTGAGAATAGTGTATGCGGCGACCGAGTTG
CTCTTGCCCGGCGTCAATACGGGATAATACCGCGCCACATAGCAGAACTTTAAAAGTGCTCATCATTGGA
AAACGTTCTTCGGGGCGAAAACTCTCAAGGATCTTACCGCTGTTGAGATCCAGTTCGATGTAACCCACTC
GTGCACCCAACTGATCTTCAGCATCTTTTACTTTCACCAGCGTTTCTGGGTGAGCAAAAACAGGAAGGCA
AAATGCCGCAAAAAAGGGAATAAGGGCGACACGGAAATGTTGAATACTCATACTCTTCCTTTTTCAATAT
TATTGAAGCATTTATCAGGGTTATTGTCTCATGAGCGGATACATATTTGAATGTATTTAGAAAAATAAAC
AAATAGGGGTTCCGCGCACATTTCCCCGAAAAGTGCCACCTGTCATGACCAAAATCCCTTAACGTGAGTT
TTCGTTCCACTGAGCGTCAGACCCCGTAGAAAAGATCAAAGGATCTTCTTGAGATCCTTTTTTTCTGCGC
GTAATCTGCTGCTTGCAAACAAAAAAACCACCGCTACCAGCGGTGGTTTGTTTGCCGGATCAAGAGCTAC
CAACTCTTTTTCCGAAGGTAACTGGCTTCAGCAGAGCGCAGATACCAAATACTGTTCTTCTAGTGTAGCC
GTAGTTAGGCCACCACTTCAAGAACTCTGTAGCACCGCCTACATACCTCGCTCTGCTAATCCTGTTACCA
GTGGCTGCTGCCAGTGGCGATAAGTCGTGTCTTACCGGGTTGGACTCAAGACGATAGTTACCGGATAAGG
CGCAGCGGTCGGGCTGAACGGGGGGTTCGTGCACACAGCCCAGCTTGGAGCGAACGACCTACACCGAACT
GAGATACCTACAGCGTGAGCTATGAGAAAGCGCCACGCTTCCCGAAGGGAGAAAGGCGGACAGGTATCCG
GTAAGCGGCAGGGTCGGAACAGGAGAGCGCACGAGGGAGCTTCCAGGGGGAAACGCCTGGTATCTTTATA
GTCCTGTCGGGTTTCGCCACCTCTGACTTGAGCGTCGATTTTTGTGATGCTCGTCAGGGGGGCGGAGCCT
ATGGAAAAACGCCAGCAACGCGGCCTTTTTACGGTTCCTGGCCTTTTGCTGGCCTTTTGCTCACATGTTC
TTTCCTGCGTTATCCCCTGATTCTGTGGATAACCGTGCCTGCGGCCGCTAACTTTTTTCGTGACTCTGTT
CTCCACGGTCAGGTGTCGTATACGTAAGTACTGATACTCGCTCGTACTGGTACTGTGCGGTACATACACA
GTACGTTGGCACCAGTGACAATTGTGCTATCGATACTGTTATAAGCGGCTTCTATCCATGGTTTACTGAG
GAGAAATGTTCTAGCAGTGACGTTACAAGTATCGTCACTACATTATGTTGCCATGTTCGCACAATACAAC
ATACAGACCCGTTTTCAATGCGACGTATACGTTCAGGTACCTTCAGTGCATGTGTATGTACCACATTATA
CGAAACAGCTCGCACTATATACCATGCAACTTGTACAAGTATGGGCCACATTGTGACACCAATACAGAAC
GCACAAACGGTACACCGACGCAGGAAGTTTGGAAGAGCGTTCATGCCGATTGTGTACTCACAGTACCAGT
ACAATACACCGGTACTTCTTCCCTGTATCGTACGAACTTGTACTCCTAGTCTAAATGACCTCAAACTCAA
GACATCAAACAACGGAACGTGAGACCACTGATGAGACGGAAAGTGAAACGTGATTTCATGCGTCATTTTG
AACATTTTGTAAATCTTATTTAATAATGTGTGCGGCAATTCACATTTAATTTATGAATGTTTTCTTAACA
TCGCGGCAACTCAAGAAACGGCAGGTTCGGATCTTAGCTACTAGAGAAAGAGGAGAAATACTAGATGCGT
AAAGGCGAAGAGCTGTTCACTGGTGTCGTCCCTATTCTGGTGGAACTGGATGGTGATGTCAACGGTCATA
AGTTTTCCGTGCGTGGCGAGGGTGAAGGTGACGCAACTAATGGTAAACTGACGCTGAAGTTCATCTGTAC
TACTGGTAAACTGCCGGTTCCTTGGCCGACTCTGGTAACGACGCTGACTTATGGTGTTCAGTGCTTTGCT
CGTTATCCGGACCATATGAAGCAGCATGACTTCTTCAAGTCCGCCATGCCGGAAGGCTATGTGCAGGAAC
GCACGATTTCCTTTAAGGATGACGGCACGTACAAAACGCGTGCGGAAGTGAAATTTGAAGGCGATACCCT
GGTAAACCGCATTGAGCTGAAAGGCATTGACTTTAAAGAGGACGGCAATATCCTGGGCCATAAGCTGGAA
TACAATTTTAACAGCCACAATGTTTACATCACCGCCGATAAACAAAAAAATGGCATTAAAGCGAATTTTA
AAATTCGCCACAACGTGGAGGATGGCAGCGTGCAGCTGGCTGATCACTACCAGCAAAACACTCCAATCGG
TGATGGTCCTGTTCTGCTGCCAGACAATCACTATCTGAGCACGCAAAGCGTTCTGTCTAAAGATCCGAAC
GAGAAACGCGATCATATGGTTCTGCTGGAGTTCGTAACCGCAGCGGGCATCACGCATGGTATGGATGAAC
TGTACAAATGACCAGGCATCAAATAAAACGAAAGGCTCAGTCGAAAGACTGGGCCTTTCGTTTTATCTGT
TGTTTGTCGGTGAACGCTCTCTACTAGAGTCACACTGGCTCACCTTCGGGTGGGCCTTTCTGCGTTTATA
CGTCTCAGTTCGGTCTCAGCTGGAGTTCTGGCACAGAAATGACCACACATACCCAGTTAACTAAGCCATT
TTCTTCATCAGCGATGGAAATGCATTTAAAGATGGTTCTATTTCATACAACTACCCATTGACTAATGGTT
ATTCTTGTAAAATGATGGAGAACTTCTACTACAAGTACAAATACTACACGCGAAGTTCCCCAGATTGCAC
CGCCACAAACACCAATCGAAGGTTTCTCTCCATACATTTTTCCCATTTGGGACCTGTGCATAATTATAAT
TCATCACCATAAAAATTTCCTGTTGCATAACAACCTGACTCCTGAAGTTTCGCGCATGTGTACATATTGC
TCCATCTTCAA
